Addgene plasmid #118468: pcDNA3-sapphireCKAR
Purpose: cp-T-sapphire-based single-color biosensor for monitoring Protein Kinase C activity.
Depositing lab: Jin Zhang. Depositing organization: University of California, San Diego (UCSD). Publication: Single-fluorophore biosensors for sensitive and multiplexed detection of signalling activities. Mehta S, Zhang Y, Roth RH, Zhang JF, Mo A, Tenner B, Huganir RL, Zhang J. Nat Cell Biol. 2018 Sep 24. pii: 10.1038/s41556-018-0200-6. doi: 10.1038/s41556-018-0200-6. PubMed 30250062.
Backbone
  Vector backbone: pcDNA3
  Backbone manufacturer: Invitrogen
  Backbone size w/o insert (bp): 5517
  Total vector size (bp): 6753
  Vector type: Mammalian Expression
  Selectable markers: Neomycin (select with G418)
Growth in bacteria
  Bacterial resistance: Ampicillin, 100 μg/mL
  Growth temperature: 37°C
  Growth strain: DH5alpha
  Copy number: High Copy
Gene/Insert
  Gene/Insert name: sapphireCKAR
  Species: Synthetic
  Insert size (bp): 1236
  Promoter: CMV
  Tag / fusion protein: 6xHIS (N terminal on backbone); T7 tag (gene 10 leader) (N terminal on backbone); Xpress (TM) tag (N terminal on backbone)
  Cloning method: Restriction Enzyme; 5′ cloning site BamHI (not destroyed); 3′ cloning site EcoRI (not destroyed)
  Sequencing primers: 5′ CMV forward; 3′ BGH reverse
Terms and licenses: Academic/Nonprofit Terms; Industry Terms: Not Available to Industry
How to cite: pcDNA3-sapphireCKAR was a gift from Jin Zhang (Addgene plasmid # 118468 ; http://n2t.net/addgene:118468 ; RRID:Addgene_118468)
