[The description below was written by a language model from this plasmid's Addgene catalogue record and pLannotate feature annotations shown in this document.]
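Description:
pcDNA3-sapphireCKAR is a mammalian expression plasmid built on the pcDNA3 backbone. It encodes sapphireCKAR, a synthetic single-fluorophore biosensor based on circularly permuted T-sapphire that reports protein kinase C activity. The plasmid is about 6.75 kb. It is propagated in E. coli through a high-copy ColE1/pUC-type origin with ampicillin selection from the β-lactamase gene, and it also carries an f1 origin. For selection in mammalian cells, an SV40 early promoter drives a neomycin phosphotransferase gene followed by an SV40 polyadenylation signal, which allows G418 selection of stable transfectants.

The roughly 1.2 kb sensor insert sits between BamHI and EcoRI sites. It lies downstream of the CMV immediate-early enhancer and promoter and upstream of the bovine growth hormone polyadenylation signal. T7 and SP6 phage promoters flank the cloning region. The open reading frame begins with backbone-derived N-terminal tags: 6xHis, the T7 gene 10 leader and the Xpress epitope, which includes an enterokinase site. The automated annotation identifies a GFP-family coding segment, labelled cEGFP, which corresponds to the cp-T-sapphire reporter. This is followed by a fragment matching yeast RAD53. That fragment most likely supplies a phosphoamino-acid-binding FHA domain, as in related kinase activity reporters, although the record does not say so. The PKC substrate peptide is not annotated separately; the unannotated stretch between the tags and the fluorescent protein may hold it. Short hits to an HIV-1 LTR, ble and lacI appear to be incidental backbone matches.

The construct is intended for live-cell fluorescence imaging of PKC signalling. Because it uses a single colour, it suits multiplexing with other biosensors.
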