Features (pLannotate 1.2.2; 25 found; start..end, strand, type, name):
     28..80      -  misc_feature   bom (fragment): basis of mobility region from pBR322
    235..614     +  enhancer       CMV enhancer: human cytomegalovirus immediate early enhancer
    615..818     +  promoter       CMV promoter: human cytomegalovirus (CMV) immediate early promoter
    814..847     +  LTR            5' LTR (truncated) (fragment): truncated 5' long terminal repeat (LTR) from HIV-1
    863..881     +  promoter       T7 promoter: promoter for bacteriophage T7 RNA polymerase
    922..942     +  CDS            capTEV™ (fragment): composite tag for in vivo biotinylation, TEV protease cleavage, and 6xHis tagging
    943..975     +  CDS            T7 tag (gene 10 leader): leader peptide from bacteriophage T7 gene 10 promotes efficient translation in E. coli
    979..1002    +  CDS            Xpress™ tag: Xpress™ epitope tag, including an enterokinase recognition and cleavage site
   1087..1809    +  CDS            cEGFP: cEGFP is a basic (constitutively fluorescent) green fluorescent protein published in 2008, derived from Aequorea victoria.
   1819..2241    +  CDS            RAD53 (fragment): RAD53_YEAST - Also known as MEC2, SAD1, SPK1. Experimental evidence at protein level: Swiss-Prot protein existence level 1. Controls S-phase checkpoint as well as G1 and G2 DNA damage checkpoints. Phosphorylates proteins on serine, threonine, and tyrosine. Prevents entry into anaphase and mitotic exit after DNA damage via regulation of the Polo kinase CDC5. Seems to be involved in the phosphorylation of RPH1. From Saccharomyces cerevisiae (strain ATCC 204508 / S288c) (Baker's yeast).
   2305..2323    -  promoter       SP6 promoter: promoter for bacteriophage SP6 RNA polymerase
   2349..2573    +  polyA_signal   bGH poly(A) signal: bovine growth hormone polyadenylation signal
   2577..2598    +  promoter       SV40 promoter (fragment): SV40 enhancer and early promoter
   2619..3047    +  rep_origin     f1 ori (sequence partly withheld): f1 bacteriophage origin of replication; arrow indicates direction of (+) strand synthesis
   3061..3390    +  promoter       SV40 promoter: SV40 enhancer and early promoter
   3457..4248    +  CDS            neo: KKA2_KLEPN - Also known as kan, nptII. Experimental evidence at protein level: Swiss-Prot protein existence level 1. Resistance to kanamycin, neomycin, paromomycin, ribostamycin, butirosin and gentamicin B. From Klebsiella pneumoniae.
   4272..4430    +  CDS            ble (fragment): BLE_KLEPN - Experimental evidence at protein level: Swiss-Prot protein existence level 1. Binding protein with a strong affinity to the bleomycin family of antibiotics. Binds to CL990; an antimitotic-antibiotic compound. From Klebsiella pneumoniae.
   4425..4546    +  polyA_signal   SV40 poly(A) signal: SV40 polyadenylation signal
   4619..4635    -  protein_bind   lac operator: The lac repressor binds to the lac operator to inhibit transcription in E. coli. This inhibition can be relieved by adding lactose or isopropyl-β-D-thiogalactopyranoside (IPTG). lac repressor encoded by lacI
   4643..4673    -  promoter       lac promoter: promoter for the E. coli lac operon
   4688..4709    -  protein_bind   CAP binding site: CAP binding activates transcription in the presence of cAMP. E. coli catabolite activator protein
   4722..4814    -  CDS            lacI (fragment): lac repressor; lacI; The lac repressor binds to the lac operator to inhibit transcription in E. coli. This inhibition can be relieved by adding lactose or isopropyl-β-D-thiogalactopyranoside (IPTG).
   4997..5585    -  rep_origin     ori: high-copy-number ColE1/pMB1/pBR322/pUC origin of replication
   5756..6616    -  CDS            AmpR: β-lactamase; bla; confers resistance to ampicillin, carbenicillin, and related antibiotics
   6617..6721    -  promoter       AmpR promoter: bla
>Addgene plasmid #118468 | pcDNA3-sapphireCKAR | addgene full sequence | sequence record 230256 | Addgene NGS Result
GACGGATCGGGAGATCTCCCGATCCCCTATGGTGCACTCTCAGTACAATCTGCTCTGATGCCGCATAGTT
AAGCCAGTATCTGCTCCCTGCTTGTGTGTTGGAGGTCGCTGAGTAGTGCGCGAGCAAAATTTAAGCTACA
ACAAGGCAAGGCTTGACCGACAATTGCATGAAGAATCTGCTTAGGGTTAGGCGTTTTGCGCTGCTTCGCG
ATGTACGGGCCAGATATACGCGTTGACATTGATTATTGACTAGTTATTAATAGTAATCAATTACGGGGTC
ATTAGTTCATAGCCCATATATGGAGTTCCGCGTTACATAACTTACGGTAAATGGCCCGCCTGGCTGACCG
CCCAACGACCCCCGCCCATTGACGTCAATAATGACGTATGTTCCCATAGTAACGCCAATAGGGACTTTCC
ATTGACGTCAATGGGTGGAGTATTTACGGTAAACTGCCCACTTGGCAGTACATCAAGTGTATCATATGCC
AAGTACGCCCCCTATTGACGTCAATGACGGTAAATGGCCCGCCTGGCATTATGCCCAGTACATGACCTTA
TGGGACTTTCCTACTTGGCAGTACATCTACGTATTAGTCATCGCTATTACCATGGTGATGCGGTTTTGGC
AGTACATCAATGGGCGTGGATAGCGGTTTGACTCACGGGGATTTCCAAGTCTCCACCCCATTGACGTCAA
TGGGAGTTTGTTTTGGCACCAAAATCAACGGGACTTTCCAAAATGTCGTAACAACTCCGCCCCATTGACG
CAAATGGGCGGTAGGCGTGTACGGTGGGAGGTCTATATAAGCAGAGCTCTCTGGCTAACTAGAGAACCCA
CTGCTTACTGGCTTATCGAAATTAATACGACTCACTATAGGGAGACCCAAGCTTGCGGCCGCCACCATGG
TGCGGGGTTCTCATCATCATCATCATCATGGTATGGCTAGCATGACTGGTGGACAGCAAATGGGTCGGGA
TCTGTACGACGATGACGATAAGGATCCCATGCGATTCAGAAGATTCCAGACGTTGAAGGACAAGGCTAAG
GCTGGCGGCACCGGCGGCAGCGAGCTCAGCGCGATCAACGTGTATATCATGGCTGACAAACAGAAGAACG
GTATCAAGGCCAACTTCAAGATCCGCCACAACATCGAAGACGGCGGCGTTCAGCTGGCTGATCACTACCA
GCAGAACACCCCAATCGGCGACGGCCCTGTTCTGCTGCCTGACAACCACTACTTAAGCATCCAGTCTAAA
CTGTCCAAAGACCCAAACGAGAAGCGCGACCACATGGTTCTGCTGGAATTTGTTACCGCCGCTGGTATCA
CCCACGGCATGGACGAACTGTACAAGGGCGGCACCGGGGGATCTATGGTTTCCAAAGGCGAGGAACTGTT
CACTGGTGTTGTTCCTATCCTGGTTGAACTGGACGGCGACGTTAACGGCCACAAATTCAGCGTTAGCGGG
GAAGGCGAAGGAGACGCTACCTACGGCAAGCTGACTCTGAAGTTCATCTGCACCACTGGCAAGCTGCCTG
TTCCTTGGCCTACCCTGGTTACTACCTTCTCCTATGGTGTTATGGTTTTCGCCAGATATCCTGACCACAT
GAAGCAGCACGACTTCTTCAAGAGCGCCATGCCTGAGGGCTACGTTCAGGAACGCACCATCTTTTTCAAG
GACGACGGCAACTATAAGACACGCGCTGAGGTTAAGTTCGAGGGCGACACTCTGGTTAACCGCATCGAGC
TGAAGGGCATCGACTTCAAGGAGGACGGCAACATCCTGGGCCATAAGCTTGAATATAACAGCATGCATAA
GTTTTCTCAAGAACAGATCGGCGAAAACATTGTGTGCAGGGTCATTTGTACCACGGGTCAAATTCCCATC
CGAGATTTGTCAGCTGATATTTCACAAGTGCTTAAGGAAAAACGATCCATAAAGAAAGTTTGGACATTTG
GTAGAAACCCAGCCTGTGACTATCATTTAGGAAACATTTCAAGACTGTCAAATAAGCATTTCCAAATACT
ACTAGGAGAAGACGGTAACCTTTTATTGAATGACATTTCCACTAATGGGACCTGGTTAAATGGGCAAAAA
GTCGAGAAGAACAGCAATCAGTTACTGTCTCAAGGTGATGAAATAACCGTTGGTGTAGGCGTGGAATCAG
ATATTTTATCTCTGGTCATTTTCATAAACGACAAATTTAAGCAGTGCCTCGAGCAGAACAAAGTTGATCG
CTAAGAATTCTGCAGATATCCATCACACTGGCGGCCGCTCGAGCATGCATCTAGAGGGCCCTATTCTATA
GTGTCACCTAAATGCTAGAGCTCGCTGATCAGCCTCGACTGTGCCTTCTAGTTGCCAGCCATCTGTTGTT
TGCCCCTCCCCCGTGCCTTCCTTGACCCTGGAAGGTGCCACTCCCACTGTCCTTTCCTAATAAAATGAGG
AAATTGCATCGCATTGTCTGAGTAGGTGTCATTCTATTCTGGGGGGTGGGGTGGGGCAGGACAGCAAGGG
GGAGGATTGGGAAGACAATAGCAGGCATGCTGGGGATGCGGTGGGCTCTATGGCTTCTGAGGCGGAAAGA
ACCAGCTGGGGCTCTAGGGGGTATCCCC
[124 nt withheld, positions 2619-2742]
C
[91 nt withheld, positions 2744-2834]
A
[49 nt withheld, positions 2836-2884]
CCTTTGACGTTGGAGTCCACGTTCTTT
[37 nt withheld, positions 2912-2948]
ACCCTATCTCGGTCTATTCTTTTGATTTATAAGGGATTTTGCCGATTTCGGCCTATTGGTTAAAAAATGA
GCTGATTTAACAAAAATTTAACGCGAATTAATTCTGTGGAATGTGTGTCAGTTAGGGTGTGGAAAGTCCC
CAGGCTCCCCAGCAGGCAGAAGTATGCAAAGCATGCATCTCAATTAGTCAGCAACCAGGTGTGGAAAGTC
CCCAGGCTCCCCAGCAGGCAGAAGTATGCAAAGCATGCATCTCAATTAGTCAGCAACCATAGTCCCGCCC
CTAACTCCGCCCATCCCGCCCCTAACTCCGCCCAGTTCCGCCCATTCTCCGCCCCATGGCTGACTAATTT
TTTTTATTTATGCAGAGGCCGAGGCCGCCTCTGCCTCTGAGCTATTCCAGAAGTAGTGAGGAGGCTTTTT
TGGAGGCCTAGGCTTTTGCAAAAAGCTCCCGGGAGCTTGTATATCCATTTTCGGATCTGATCAAGAGACA
GGATGAGGATCGTTTCGCATGATTGAACAAGATGGATTGCACGCAGGTTCTCCGGCCGCTTGGGTGGAGA
GGCTATTCGGCTATGACTGGGCACAACAGACAATCGGCTGCTCTGATGCCGCCGTGTTCCGGCTGTCAGC
GCAGGGGCGCCCGGTTCTTTTTGTCAAGACCGACCTGTCCGGTGCCCTGAATGAACTGCAGGACGAGGCA
GCGCGGCTATCGTGGCTGGCCACGACGGGCGTTCCTTGCGCAGCTGTGCTCGACGTTGTCACTGAAGCGG
GAAGGGACTGGCTGCTATTGGGCGAAGTGCCGGGGCAGGATCTCCTGTCATCTCACCTTGCTCCTGCCGA
GAAAGTATCCATCATGGCTGATGCAATGCGGCGGCTGCATACGCTTGATCCGGCTACCTGCCCATTCGAC
CACCAAGCGAAACATCGCATCGAGCGAGCACGTACTCGGATGGAAGCCGGTCTTGTCGATCAGGATGATC
TGGACGAAGAGCATCAGGGGCTCGCGCCAGCCGAACTGTTCGCCAGGCTCAAGGCGCGCATGCCCGACGG
CGAGGATCTCGTCGTGACCCATGGCGATGCCTGCTTGCCGAATATCATGGTGGAAAATGGCCGCTTTTCT
GGATTCATCGACTGTGGCCGGCTGGGTGTGGCGGACCGCTATCAGGACATAGCGTTGGCTACCCGTGATA
TTGCTGAAGAGCTTGGCGGCGAATGGGCTGACCGCTTCCTCGTGCTTTACGGTATCGCCGCTCCCGATTC
GCAGCGCATCGCCTTCTATCGCCTTCTTGACGAGTTCTTCTGAGCGGGACTCTGGGGTTCGAAATGACCG
ACCAAGCGACGCCCAACCTGCCATCACGAGATTTCGATTCCACCGCCGCCTTCTATGAAAGGTTGGGCTT
CGGAATCGTTTTCCGGGACGCCGGCTGGATGATCCTCCAGCGCGGGGATCTCATGCTGGAGTTCTTCGCC
CACCCCAACTTGTTTATTGCAGCTTATAATGGTTACAAATAAAGCAATAGCATCACAAATTTCACAAATA
AAGCATTTTTTTCACTGCATTCTAGTTGTGGTTTGTCCAAACTCATCAATGTATCTTATCATGTCTGTAT
ACCGTCGACCTCTAGCTAGAGCTTGGCGTAATCATGGTCATAGCTGTTTCCTGTGTGAAATTGTTATCCG
CTCACAATTCCACACAACATACGAGCCGGAAGCATAAAGTGTAAAGCCTGGGGTGCCTAATGAGTGAGCT
AACTCACATTAATTGCGTTGCGCTCACTGCCCGCTTTCCAGTCGGGAAACCTGTCGTGCCAGCTGCATTA
ATGAATCGGCCAACGCGCGGGGAGAGGCGGTTTGCGTATTGGGCGCTCTTCCGCTTCCTCGCTCACTGAC
TCGCTGCGCTCGGTCGTTCGGCTGCGGCGAGCGGTATCAGCTCACTCAAAGGCGGTAATACGGTTATCCA
CAGAATCAGGGGATAACGCAGGAAAGAACATGTGAGCAAAAGGCCAGCAAAAGGCCAGGAACCGTAAAAA
GGCCGCGTTGCTGGCGTTTTTCCATAGGCTCCGCCCCCCTGACGAGCATCACAAAAATCGACGCTCAAGT
CAGAGGTGGCGAAACCCGACAGGACTATAAAGATACCAGGCGTTTCCCCCTGGAAGCTCCCTCGTGCGCT
CTCCTGTTCCGACCCTGCCGCTTACCGGATACCTGTCCGCCTTTCTCCCTTCGGGAAGCGTGGCGCTTTC
TCATAGCTCACGCTGTAGGTATCTCAGTTCGGTGTAGGTCGTTCGCTCCAAGCTGGGCTGTGTGCACGAA
CCCCCCGTTCAGCCCGACCGCTGCGCCTTATCCGGTAACTATCGTCTTGAGTCCAACCCGGTAAGACACG
ACTTATCGCCACTGGCAGCAGCCACTGGTAACAGGATTAGCAAAGCGAGGTATGTAGGCGGTGCTACAGA
GTTCTTGAAGTGGTGGCCTAACTACGGCTACACTAGAAGAACAGTATTTGGTATCTGCGCTCTGCTGAAG
CCAGTTACCTTCGGAAAAAGAGTTGGTAGCTCTTGATCCGGCAAACAAACCACCGCTGGTAGCGGTGGTT
TTTTTGTTTGCAAGCAGCAGATTACGCGCAGAAAAAAAGGATCTCAAGAAGATCCTTTGATCTTTTCTAC
GGGGTCTGACGCTCAGTGGAACGAAAACTCACGTTAAGGGATTTTGGTCATGAGATTATCAAAAAGGATC
TTCACCTAGATCCTTTTAAATTAAAAATGAAGTTTTAAATCAATCTAAAGTATATATGAGTAAACTTGGT
CTGACAGTTACCAATGCTTAATCAGTGAGGCACCTATCTCAGCGATCTGTCTATTTCGTTCATCCATAGT
TGCCTGACTCCCCGTCGTGTAGATAACTACGATACGGGAGGGCTTACCATCTGGCCCCAGTGCTGCAATG
ATACCGCGAGACCCACGCTCACCGGCTCCAGATTTATCAGCAATAAACCAGCCAGCCGGAAGGGCCGAGC
GCAGAAGTGGTCCTGCAACTTTATCCGCCTCCATCCAGTCTATTAATTGTTGCCGGGAAGCTAGAGTAAG
TAGTTCGCCAGTTAATAGTTTGCGCAACGTTGTTGCCATTGCTACAGGCATCGTGGTGTCACGCTCGTCG
TTTGGTATGGCTTCATTCAGCTCCGGTTCCCAACGATCAAGGCGAGTTACATGATCCCCCATGTTGTGCA
AAAAAGCGGTTAGCTCCTTCGGTCCTCCGATCGTTGTCAGAAGTAAGTTGGCCGCAGTGTTATCACTCAT
GGTTATGGCAGCACTGCATAATTCTCTTACTGTCATGCCATCCGTAAGATGCTTTTCTGTGACTGGTGAG
TACTCAACCAAGTCATTCTGAGAATAGTGTATGCGGCGACCGAGTTGCTCTTGCCCGGCGTCAATACGGG
ATAATACCGCGCCACATAGCAGAACTTTAAAAGTGCTCATCATTGGAAAACGTTCTTCGGGGCGAAAACT
CTCAAGGATCTTACCGCTGTTGAGATCCAGTTCGATGTAACCCACTCGTGCACCCAACTGATCTTCAGCA
TCTTTTACTTTCACCAGCGTTTCTGGGTGAGCAAAAACAGGAAGGCAAAATGCCGCAAAAAAGGGAATAA
GGGCGACACGGAAATGTTGAATACTCATACTCTTCCTTTTTCAATATTATTGAAGCATTTATCAGGGTTA
TTGTCTCATGAGCGGATACATATTTGAATGTATTTAGAAAAATAAACAAATAGGGGTTCCGCGCACATTT
CCCCGAAAAGTGCCACCTGACGTC
